>Addgene plasmid #246411 | pCMV6-AN-HA_ WT POLH_deltaGG Ubiquitin | addgene full sequence | sequence record 491771 | Addgene NGS Result
AACAAAATATTAACGCTTACAATTTCCATTCGCCATTCAGGCTGCGCAACTGTTGGGAAGGGCGATCGGT
GCGGGCCTCTTCGCTATTACGCCAGCTGGCGAAAGGGGGATGTGCTGCAAGGCGATTAAGTTGGGTAACG
CCAGGGTTTTCCCAGTCACGACGTTGTAAAACGACGGCCAGTGCCAAGCTGATCTATACATTGAATCAAT
ATTGGCAATTAGCCATATTAGTCATTGGTTATATAGCATAAATCAATATTGGCTATTGGCCATTGCATAC
GTTGTATCTATATCATAATATGTACATTTATATTGGCTCATGTCCAATATGACCGCCATGTTGACATTGA
TTATTGACTAGTTATTAATAGTAATCAATTACGGGGTCATTAGTTCATAGCCCATATATGGAGTTCCGCG
TTACATAACTTACGGTAAATGGCCCGCCTGGCTGACCGCCCAACGACCCCCGCCCATTGACGTCAATAAT
GACGTATGTTCCCATAGTAACGCCAATAGGGACTTTCCATTGACGTCAATGGGTGGAGTATTTACGGTAA
ACTGCCCACTTGGCAGTACATCAAGTGTATCATATGCCAAGTCCGCCCCCTATTGACGTCAATGACGGTA
AATGGCCCGCCTGGCATTATGCCCAGTACATGACCTTACGGGACTTTCCTACTTGGCAGTACATCTACGT
ATTAGTCATCGCTATTACCATGGTGATGCGGTTTTGGCAGTACACCAATGGGCGTGGATAGCGGTTTGAC
TCACGGGGATTTCCAAGTCTCCACCCCATTGACGTCAATGGGAGTTTGTTTTGGCACCAAAATCAACGGG
ACTTTCCAAAATGTCGTAATAACCCCGCCCCGTTGACGCAAATGGGCGGTAGGCGTGTACGGTGGGAGGT
CTATATAAGCAGAGCTCGTTTAGTGAACCGTCAGAATTTTGTAATACGACTCACTATAGGGCGGCCGGGA
ATTCGTCGACTGGATCCGGTACCGAGGAGATCTGCCACCATGTACCCATACGATGTTCCAGATTACGCTG
CGATCGCCGATATCCATATGGCTACAGGACAGGATAGAGTCGTCGCACTGGTGGATATGGATTGTTTCTT
CGTGCAGGTGGAGCAGCGGCAGAACCCTCATCTGCGCAACAAGCCATGCGCTGTGGTCCAGTACAAGTCC
TGGAAAGGCGGGGGAATCATTGCAGTGTCTTATGAGGCCAGAGCTTTCGGAGTCACCAGGAGCATGTGGG
CCGACGATGCCAAGAAGCTGTGCCCCGACCTGCTGCTGGCCCAGGTGAGGGAGTCCCGCGGCAAGGCAAA
TCTGACAAAATACCGAGAAGCCAGTGTGGAGGTCATGGAAATCATGTCACGCTTTGCCGTGATCGAGCGA
GCTAGTATTGACGAGGCCTACGTGGACCTGACCAGCGCCGTGCAGGAGCGGCTCCAGAAGCTCCAGGGAC
AGCCAATCTCAGCCGACCTGCTGCCTAGCACCTACATTGAGGGGCTGCCTCAGGGACCAACCACAGCCGA
GGAAACAGTGCAGAAGGAAGGAATGCGCAAACAGGGCCTGTTCCAGTGGCTGGACAGCCTCCAGATCGAT
AACCTGACATCCCCCGACCTCCAGCTGACTGTGGGAGCAGTGATCGTCGAGGAAATGAGAGCCGCTATTG
AGAGGGAAACAGGCTTCCAGTGCAGCGCCGGGATTTCCCACAATAAGGTGCTGGCAAAACTGGCCTGTGG
CCTGAACAAGCCTAATCGGCAGACTCTGGTGTCACACGGGAGCGTCCCACAGCTGTTTTCCCAGATGCCC
ATCCGAAAGATTCGGTCTCTGGGCGGGAAACTGGGCGCCAGTGTGATCGAGATTCTGGGGATCGAGTACA
TGGGAGAACTGACTCAGTTCACCGAGTCTCAGCTCCAGAGTCACTTTGGCGAAAAGAACGGGTCTTGGCT
GTATGCCATGTGCAGGGGGATCGAGCATGATCCCGTGAAGCCTCGCCAGCTGCCTAAAACCATTGGATGT
AGCAAGAATTTTCCAGGCAAAACTGCACTGGCCACCAGAGAGCAGGTGCAGTGGTGGCTGCTCCAGCTGG
CCCAGGAACTGGAGGAACGCCTGACTAAGGACCGAAACGACAATGATCGGGTGGCTACCCAGCTGGTGGT
CAGCATCCGGGTCCAGGGGGATAAAAGACTGAGCTCCCTGCGGAGATGCTGTGCCCTGACAAGGTACGAC
GCTCACAAGATGTCCCATGATGCTTTCACTGTGATCAAAAACTGCAATACCTCCGGCATCCAGACAGAGT
GGTCTCCCCCTCTGACCATGCTGTTCCTGTGCGCCACAAAGTTTAGTGCTTCAGCACCCTCTAGTTCAAC
AGACATTACTTCTTTTCTGAGCTCCGATCCTTCTAGTCTGCCAAAGGTGCCCGTCACTTCAAGCGAGGCT
AAAACCCAGGGAAGCGGCCCCGCTGTGACAGCAACTAAGAAAGCAACTACCTCCCTGGAATCTTTCTTTC
AGAAGGCAGCCGAGAGACAGAAGGTCAAAGAAGCCAGCCTGTCCTCTCTGACCGCTCCCACACAGGCACC
TATGAGCAACTCCCCTTCTAAACCATCTCTGCCCTTCCAGACCAGTCAGTCAACCGGCACAGAGCCCTTC
TTTAAGCAGAAAAGTCTGCTGCTGAAGCAGAAACAGCTGAACAATAGTTCAGTGAGCTCCCCACAGCAGA
ACCCCTGGTCAAATTGCAAGGCCCTGCCTAATAGCCTGCCAACTGAGTACCCCGGGTGCGTGCCTGTCTG
TGAAGGAGTGAGCAAGCTGGAGGAATCTAGTAAAGCCACCCCTGCTGAGATGGACCTGGCTCACAACAGC
CAGTCCATGCATGCTAGCAGCGCTTCTAAGAGTGTTCTGGAAGTCACACAGAAAGCCACTCCAAATCCCA
GCCTGCTGGCCGCC
[93 nt withheld, positions 2955-3047]
AAGAGCTTCCTCCAGCCTCACTCCTCTAACCCACAGGTGGTCAGTGCCGTGTCACATCAGGGCAAGAGGA
ACCCTAAATCCCCACTGGCTTGTACAAATAAGAGACCAAGACCCGAAGGAATGCAGACCCTGGAGAGCTT
TTTCAAACCGTTAACTCACATGCAGATTTTTGTGAAAACCCTGACCGGCAAAACCATTACCCTGGAAGTG
GAACCGAGCGATACCATTGAAAACGTGAAAGCGAAAATTCAGGATAAAGAAGGCATTCCGCCGGATCAGC
AGCGTCTGATTTTTGCGGGTAAACAGCTGGAAGATGGTCGTACCCTGAGCGATTATAACATTCAGAAAGA
AAGCACCCTGCATCTGGTTCTGCGTCTGCGTTAAGGATCCAAGCTTCTCGAGACGCGTTAAGCGGCCGCA
CTCGAGGTTTAAACGGCCGGCCGCGGTCATAGCTGTTTCCTGAACAGATCCCGGGTGGCATCCCTGTGAC
CCCTCCCCAGTGCCTCTCCTGGCCCTGGAAGTTGCCACTCCAGTGCCCACCAGCCTTGTCCTAATAAAAT
TAAGTTGCATCATTTTGTCTGACTAGGTGTCCTTCTATAATATTATGGGGTGGAGGGGGGTGGTATGGAG
CAAGGGGCAAGTTGGGAAGACAACCTGTAGGGCCTGCGGGGTCTATTGGGAACCAAGCTGGAGTGCAGTG
GCACAATCTTGGCTCACTGCAATCTCCGCCTCCTGGGTTCAAGCGATTCTCCTGCCTCAGCCTCCCGAGT
TGTTGGGATTCCAGGCATGCATGACCAGGCTCAGCTAATTTTTGTTTTTTTGGTAGAGACGGGGTTTCAC
CATATTGGCCAGGCTGGTCTCCAACTCCTAATCTCAGGTGATCTACCCACCTTGGCCTCCCAAATTGCTG
GGATTACAGGCGTGAACCACTGCTCCCTTCCCTGTCCTTCTGATTTTAAAATAACTATACCAGCAGGAGG
ACGTCCAGACACAGCATAGGCTACCTGGCCATGCCCAACCGGTGGGACATTTGAGTTGCTTGCTTGGCAC
TGTCCTCTCATGCGTTGGGTCCACTCAGTAGATGCCTGTTGAATTGGGTACGCGGCCAGCTTGGCTGTGG
AATGTGTGTCAGTTAGGGTGTGGAAAGTCCCCAGGCTCCCCAGCAGGCAGAAGTATGCAAAGCATGCATC
TCAATTAGTCAGCAACCAGGTGTGGAAAGTCCCCAGGCTCCCCAGCAGGCAGAAGTATGCAAAGCATGCA
TCTCAATTAGTCAGCAACCATAGTCCCGCCCCTAACTCCGCCCATCCCGCCCCTAACTCCGCCCAGTTCC
GCCCATTCTCCGCCCCATGGCTGACTAATTTTTTTTATTTATGCAGAGGCCGAGGCCGCCTCGGCCTCTG
AGCTATTCCAGAAGTAGTGAGGAGGCTTTTTTGGAGGCCTAGGCTTTTGCAAAAAGCTCCCGGGAGCTTG
TATATCCATTTTCGGATCTGATCAAGAGACAGGATGAGGATCGTTTCGCATGATTGAACAAGATGGATTG
CACGCAGGTTCTCCGGCCGCTTGGGTGGAGAGGCTATTCGGCTATGACTGGGCACAACAGACAATCGGCT
GCTCTGATGCCGCCGTGTTCCGGCTGTCAGCGCAGGGGCGCCCGGTTCTTTTTGTCAAGACCGACCTGTC
CGGTGCCCTGAATGAACTGCAGGACGAGGCAGCGCGGCTATCGTGGCTGGCCACGACGGGCGTTCCTTGC
GCAGCTGTGCTCGACGTTGTCACTGAAGCGGGAAGGGACTGGCTGCTATTGGGCGAAGTGCCGGGGCAGG
ATCTCCTGTCATCTCACCTTGCTCCTGCCGAGAAAGTATCCATCATGGCTGATGCAATGCGGCGGCTGCA
TACGCTTGATCCGGCTACCTGCCCATTCGACCACCAAGCGAAACATCGCATCGAGCGAGCACGTACTCGG
ATGGAAGCCGGTCTTGTCGATCAGGATGATCTGGACGAAGAGCATCAGGGGCTCGCGCCAGCCGAACTGT
TCGCCAGGCTCAAGGCGCGCATGCCCGACGGCGAGGATCTCGTCGTGACCCATGGCGATGCCTGCTTGCC
GAATATCATGGTGGAAAATGGCCGCTTTTCTGGATTCATCGACTGTGGCCGGCTGGGTGTGGCCGACCGC
TATCAGGACATAGCGTTGGCTACCCGTGATATTGCTGAAGAGCTTGGCGGCGAATGGGCTGACCGCTTCC
TCGTGCTTTACGGTATCGCCGCTCCCGATTCGCAGCGCATCGCCTTCTATCGCCTTCTTGACGAGTTCTT
CTGAGCGGGACTCTGGGGTTCGAAATGACCGACCAAGCGACGCCCAACCTGCCATCACGAGATTTCGATT
CCACCGCCGCCTTCTATGAAAGGTTGGGCTTCGGAATCGTTTTCCGGGACGCCGGCTGGATGATCCTCCA
GCGCGGGGATCTCATGCTGGAGTTCTTCGCCCACCCCAACTTGTTTATTGCAGCTTATAATGGTTACAAA
TAAAGCAATAGCATCACAAATTTCACAAATAAAGCATTTTTTTCACTGCATTCTAGTTGTGGTTTGTCCA
AACTCATCAATGTATCTTATCATGTCTGTATACCGTCGACCTCTAGCTAGAGCTTGGCGTAATCATGGTC
ATAGCTGTTTCCTGTGTGAAATTGTTATCCGCTCACAATTCCACACAACATACGAGCCGGAAGCATAAAG
TGTAAAGCCTGGGGTGCCTAATGAGTGAGCTAACTCACATTAATTGCGTTGCGCTCACTGCCCGCTTTCC
AGTCGGGAAACCTGTCGTGCCAGCTGCATTAATGAATCGGCCAACGCGCGGGGAGAGGCGGTTTGCGTAT
TGGGCGCTCTTCCGCTTCCTCGCTCACTGACTCGCTGCGCTCGGTCGTTCGGCTGCGGCGAGCGGTATCA
GCTCACTCAAAGGCGGTAATACGGTTATCCACAGAATCAGGGGATAACGCAGGAAAGAACATGTGAGCAA
AAGGCCAGCAAAAGGCCAGGAACCGTAAAAAGGCCGCGTTGCTGGCGTTTTTCCATAGGCTCCGCCCCCC
TGACGAGCATCACAAAAATCGACGCTCAAGTCAGAGGTGGCGAAACCCGACAGGACTATAAAGATACCAG
GCGTTTCCCCCTGGAAGCTCCCTCGTGCGCTCTCCTGTTCCGACCCTGCCGCTTACCGGATACCTGTCCG
CCTTTCTCCCTTCGGGAAGCGTGGCGCTTTCTCATAGCTCACGCTGTAGGTATCTCAGTTCGGTGTAGGT
CGTTCGCTCCAAGCTGGGCTGTGTGCACGAACCCCCCGTTCAGCCCGACCGCTGCGCCTTATCCGGTAAC
TATCGTCTTGAGTCCAACCCGGTAAGACACGACTTATCGCCACTGGCAGCAGCCACTGGTAACAGGATTA
GCAGAGCGAGGTATGTAGGCGGTGCTACAGAGTTCTTGAAGTGGTGGCCTAACTACGGCTACACTAGAAG
AACAGTATTTGGTATCTGCGCTCTGCTGAAGCCAGTTACCTTCGGAAAAAGAGTTGGTAGCTCTTGATCC
GGCAAACAAACCACCGCTGGTAGCGGTGGTTTTTTTGTTTGCAAGCAGCAGATTACGCGCAGAAAAAAAG
GATCTCAAGAAGATCCTTTGATCTTTTCTACGGGGTCTGACGCTCAGTGGAACGAAAACTCACGTTAAGG
GATTTTGGTCATGAGATTATCAAAAAGGATCTTCACCTAGATCCTTTTAAATTAAAAATGAAGTTTTAAA
TCAATCTAAAGTATATATGAGTAAACTTGGTCTGACAGTTACCAATGCTTAATCAGTGAGGCACCTATCT
CAGCGATCTGTCTATTTCGTTCATCCATAGTTGCCTGACTCCCCGTCGTGTAGATAACTACGATACGGGA
GGGCTTACCATCTGGCCCCAGTGCTGCAATGATACCGCGAGACCCACGCTCACCGGCTCCAGATTTATCA
GCAATAAACCAGCCAGCCGGAAGGGCCGAGCGCAGAAGTGGTCCTGCAACTTTATCCGCCTCCATCCAGT
CTATTAATTGTTGCCGGGAAGCTAGAGTAAGTAGTTCGCCAGTTAATAGTTTGCGCAACGTTGTTGCCAT
TGCTACAGGCATCGTGGTGTCACGCTCGTCGTTTGGTATGGCTTCATTCAGCTCCGGTTCCCAACGATCA
AGGCGAGTTACATGATCCCCCATGTTGTGCAAAAAAGCGGTTAGCTCCTTCGGTCCTCCGATCGTTGTCA
GAAGTAAGTTGGCCGCAGTGTTATCACTCATGGTTATGGCAGCACTGCATAATTCTCTTACTGTCATGCC
ATCCGTAAGATGCTTTTCTGTGACTGGTGAGTACTCAACCAAGTCATTCTGAGAATAGTGTATGCGGCGA
CCGAGTTGCTCTTGCCCGGCGTCAATACGGGATAATACCGCGCCACATAGCAGAACTTTAAAAGTGCTCA
TCATTGGAAAACGTTCTTCGGGGCGAAAACTCTCAAGGATCTTACCGCTGTTGAGATCCAGTTCGATGTA
ACCCACTCGTGCACCCAACTGATCTTCAGCATCTTTTACTTTCACCAGCGTTTCTGGGTGAGCAAAAACA
GGAAGGCAAAATGCCGCAAAAAAGGGAATAAGGGCGACACGGAAATGTTGAATACTCATACTCTTCCTTT
TTCAATATTATTGAAGCATTTATCAGGGTTATTGTCTCATGAGCGGATACATATTTGAATGTATTTAGAA
AAATAAACAAATAGGGGTTCCGCGCACATTTCCCCGAAAAGTGCCACCTG
[124 nt withheld, positions 7858-7981]
C
[91 nt withheld, positions 7983-8073]
A
[49 nt withheld, positions 8075-8123]
CCTTTGACGTTGGAGTCCACGTTCTTT
[37 nt withheld, positions 8151-8187]
ACCCTATCTCGGTCTATTCTTTTGATTTATAAGGGATTTTGCCGATTTCGGCCTATTGGTTAAAAAATGA
GCTGATTTAACAAAAATTTAACGCGAATTTT
Features (pLannotate 1.2.2; 21 found; start..end, strand, type, name):
      1..25      +  rep_origin     M13 ori (fragment): M13 bacteriophage origin of replication; arrow indicates direction of (+) strand synthesis
     29..183     -  CDS            lacZα (fragment): LacZα fragment of β-galactosidase; lacZ fragment
    343..722     +  enhancer       CMV enhancer: human cytomegalovirus immediate early enhancer
    724..923     +  promoter       CMV promoter: human cytomegalovirus (CMV) immediate early promoter
    952..970     +  promoter       T7 promoter: promoter for bacteriophage T7 RNA polymerase
   1023..1049    +  CDS            3xHA (fragment): three tandem HA epitope tags
   1068..3206    +  CDS            POLH (sequence partly withheld): POLH_HUMAN - Also known as RAD30, RAD30A, XPV. Experimental evidence at protein level: Swiss-Prot protein existence level 1. DNA polymerase specifically involved in the DNA repair by translesion synthesis (TLS) (PubMed:10385124, PubMed:11743006, PubMed:24449906, PubMed:24553286, PubMed:16357261). Due to low processivity on both damaged and normal DNA, cooperates with the heterotetrameric (REV3L, REV7, POLD2 and POLD3) POLZ complex for complete bypass of DNA lesions. Inserts one or 2 nucleotide(s) opposite the lesion, the primer is further extended by the tetrameric POLZ complex. In the case of
   3240..3428    +  CDS            UBIQ_LUMTE: Experimental evidence at protein level: Swiss-Prot protein existence level 1. Ubiquitin exists either covalently attached to another protein, or free (unanchored). When covalently bound, it is conjugated to target proteins via an isopeptide bond either as a monomer (monoubiquitin), a polymer linked via different Lys residues of the ubiquitin (polyubiquitin chains) or a linear polymer linked via the initiator Met of the ubiquitin (linear polyubiquitin chains). Polyubiquitin chains, when attached to a target protein, have different functions depending on the Lys residue of the ubiquitin that is
   3520..4142    +  polyA_signal   hGH poly(A) signal: human growth hormone polyadenylation signal
   4171..4500    +  promoter       SV40 promoter: SV40 enhancer and early promoter
   4567..5358    +  CDS            neo: KKA2_KLEPN - Also known as kan, nptII. Experimental evidence at protein level: Swiss-Prot protein existence level 1. Resistance to kanamycin, neomycin, paromomycin, ribostamycin, butirosin and gentamicin B. From Klebsiella pneumoniae.
   5382..5540    +  CDS            ble (fragment): BLE_KLEPN - Experimental evidence at protein level: Swiss-Prot protein existence level 1. Binding protein with a strong affinity to the bleomycin family of antibiotics. Binds to CL990; an antimitotic-antibiotic compound. From Klebsiella pneumoniae.
   5535..5656    +  polyA_signal   SV40 poly(A) signal: SV40 polyadenylation signal
   5729..5745    -  protein_bind   lac operator: The lac repressor binds to the lac operator to inhibit transcription in E. coli. This inhibition can be relieved by adding lactose or isopropyl-β-D-thiogalactopyranoside (IPTG). lac repressor encoded by lacI
   5753..5783    -  promoter       lac promoter: promoter for the E. coli lac operon
   5798..5819    -  protein_bind   CAP binding site: CAP binding activates transcription in the presence of cAMP. E. coli catabolite activator protein
   5832..5924    -  CDS            lacI (fragment): lac repressor; lacI; The lac repressor binds to the lac operator to inhibit transcription in E. coli. This inhibition can be relieved by adding lactose or isopropyl-β-D-thiogalactopyranoside (IPTG).
   6107..6695    -  rep_origin     ori: high-copy-number ColE1/pMB1/pBR322/pUC origin of replication
   6866..7726    -  CDS            AmpR: β-lactamase; bla; confers resistance to ampicillin, carbenicillin, and related antibiotics
   7727..7831    -  promoter       AmpR promoter: bla
   7858..8286    +  rep_origin     f1 ori (sequence partly withheld): f1 bacteriophage origin of replication; arrow indicates direction of (+) strand synthesis
