[The description below was written by a language model from this plasmid's Addgene catalogue record and pLannotate feature annotations shown in this document.]
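Description:
pCMV6-AN-HA_ WT POLH_deltaGG Ubiquitin is a mammalian expression plasmid of about 8.3 kb built on the pCMV6-AN-HA backbone. It is propagated in E. coli as a high-copy plasmid through a ColE1/pUC-type origin, with ampicillin resistance supplied by the β-lactamase gene and its own promoter. An f1 phage origin and remnants of lac-derived cloning sequences (lacZα, lacI, lac promoter and operator fragments) are also present as backbone carry-over. For selection in mammalian cells, an SV40 enhancer/early promoter drives the neomycin phosphotransferase gene, terminated by an SV40 polyadenylation signal, which allows G418 selection of stable transfectants.

The expression cassette uses the human cytomegalovirus immediate-early enhancer and promoter, followed by a T7 promoter, and ends in a human growth hormone polyadenylation signal. The open reading frame begins with a backbone-encoded N-terminal HA epitope (annotated as a short fragment matching a 3xHA feature, consistent with a single tag). This is followed by wild-type human POLH, the gene for DNA polymerase eta, a translesion synthesis polymerase, whose coding sequence has been optimised for expression in human cells. Fused to its C-terminus is ubiquitin lacking the terminal di-glycine (ΔGG). Because those glycines are required for conjugation of ubiquitin to substrate lysines, the fused moiety cannot itself be attached to other proteins, so the chimera acts as a permanent in-frame mimic of mono-ubiquitinated polymerase eta. The depositor describes the plasmid as a variant of an earlier HA-POLH construct. The associated work concerns regulation of polymerase eta by mutually exclusive mono-ubiquitination and mono-NEDDylation, so the construct fits studies of how ubiquitin attachment affects the polymerase in human cells.
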