Addgene plasmid #246411: pCMV6-AN-HA_ WT POLH_deltaGG Ubiquitin
Purpose: Expresses HA-tagged WT POLH fused to ΔGG ubiquitin in mammalian cells
Depositing lab: Roger Woodgate. Depositing organization: National Institute of Child Health and Human Development (NICHD). Publication: Human DNA polymerase eta is regulated by mutually exclusive mono-ubiquitination and mono-NEDDylation. Moreno NC, Korchak EJ, Latancia MT, D'Orlando DA, Adegbenro T, Barnes RP, Bezsonova I, Woodgate R, Ashton NW. Nucleic Acids Res. 2026 Feb 5;54(4):gkag098. doi: 10.1093/nar/gkag098. PubMed 41693564.
Backbone
  Vector backbone: pCMV6-AN-HA
  Total vector size (bp): 8285
  Vector type: Mammalian Expression
  Selectable markers: Neomycin (select with G418)
Growth in bacteria
  Bacterial resistance: Ampicillin, 100 μg/mL
  Growth temperature: 37°C
  Growth strain: DH5alpha
  Copy number: High Copy
Gene/Insert
  Gene/Insert name: POLH (alt name: DNA polymerase eta)
  Species: H. sapiens (human)
  Mutation: Coding sequence has been optimised for expression in human cells
  Entrez Gene: POLH (a.k.a. RAD30, RAD30A, XP-V, XPV)
  Tag / fusion protein: ΔGG ubiquitin (C terminal on insert); HA (N terminal on backbone)
Terms and licenses: Academic/Nonprofit Terms; Industry Terms: Not Available to Industry
Depositor comments: This plasmid is a variant of pCMV6-AN-DDK_HA POLH (Addgene #201671) with ΔGG ubiquitin fused to the C-terminus of POLH. Please visit https://doi.org/10.1101/2024.10.12.618026 for bioRxiv preprint.
How to cite: pCMV6-AN-HA_ WT POLH_deltaGG Ubiquitin was a gift from Roger Woodgate (Addgene plasmid # 246411 ; http://n2t.net/addgene:246411 ; RRID:Addgene_246411)
